Addgene plasmid #50588: pHSN401
Purpose: CRISPR/Cas based plant genome editing and gene regulation; expresses 3×FLAG-NLS-zCas9-NLS, gRNA scaffold for insertion of target sequence (AtU6-26 promoter), Hyg resistance
Depositing lab: Qi-Jun Chen. Depositing organization: China Agricultural University. Publication: A CRISPR/Cas9 toolkit for multiplex genome editing in plants. Xing HL, Dong L, Wang ZP, Zhang HY, Han CY, Liu B, Wang XC, Chen QJ. BMC Plant Biol. 2014 Nov 29;14(1):327. 10.1186/s12870-014-0327-y PubMed 25432517.
Backbone
  Vector backbone: pGreen-like binary vector
  Backbone manufacturer: Mullineaux Lab, see http://www.pgreen.ac.uk/
  Vector type: CRISPR ; Plant expression
  Selectable markers: Hygromycin
Growth in bacteria
  Bacterial resistance: Kanamycin and Spectinomycin, 50 & 50 μg/mL
  Growth temperature: 37°C
  Growth strain: DH5alpha
  Copy number: High Copy
Gene/Insert 1
  Gene/Insert name: 3×FLAG-NLS-zCas9-NLS (alt name: Cas9)
  Species: Synthetic
  Mutation: maize codon optimized
  Promoter: 2×35Sp
  Tag / fusion protein: 3xFLAG (N terminal on insert); NLS (N terminal on insert)
  Cloning method: Unknown
  Sequencing primers: 5′ hSpCas9-R1, CGCTCGTGCTTCTTATCCTC
Gene/Insert 2
  Gene/Insert name: gRNA scaffold
  Species: Synthetic
  Promoter: AtU6-26p
  Cloning method: Unknown
  Sequencing primers: 5′ RB-F1, ggataaaccttttcacgccc
Terms and licenses: Academic/Nonprofit Terms; Industry Terms: Not Available to Industry
How to cite: pHSN401 was a gift from Qi-Jun Chen (Addgene plasmid # 50588 ; http://n2t.net/addgene:50588 ; RRID:Addgene_50588)
