[The description below was written by a language model from this plasmid's Addgene catalogue record and pLannotate feature annotations shown in this document.]
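Description:
pHSN401 is a pGreen-like binary vector for CRISPR/Cas9 genome editing and gene regulation in plants, designed for T-DNA delivery. The 12.7 kb backbone carries a high-copy ColE1/pUC-type origin for propagation in E. coli, the pSa origin characteristic of pGreen-type vectors (which generally depend on a replicase supplied in trans by a helper plasmid in Agrobacterium), and a kanamycin resistance gene. These elements lie outside the nopaline-type right and left T-DNA border repeats.

Between the borders are three functional units. Near the right border sits the guide RNA module. The catalogue states that it is driven by the Arabidopsis U6-26 Pol III promoter, although that promoter was not picked up in the automated annotation. Upstream of the S. pyogenes gRNA scaffold is a spectinomycin/streptomycin resistance gene (aadA, with integron-derived promoter remnants). This accounts for the dual kanamycin and spectinomycin selection listed for bacteria. Its position suggests it acts as a placeholder that is displaced when a target sequence is inserted, but the record does not spell out the cloning scheme.

The second unit is a maize codon-optimised Cas9 (zCas9) carrying an N-terminal 3×FLAG tag and nuclear localisation signals at both ends. It is expressed from an enhanced, duplicated-enhancer CaMV 35S promoter with a viral 5′ leader and terminated by the NOS terminator. The third unit is a hygromycin phosphotransferase gene under a second enhanced 35S promoter with the CaMV poly(A) signal, which allows selection of transformed plant tissue. The plasmid belongs to a toolkit for multiplex genome editing in plants and serves as the recipient vector into which user-chosen guide sequences are cloned.
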