Features (pLannotate 1.2.2; 20 found; start..end, strand, type, name):
      1..25      -  misc_feature   RB T-DNA repeat: right border repeat from nopaline C58 T-DNA
    548..571     +  promoter       Pc promoter (fragment): intI1 (promoter lies within the coding sequence); class 1 integron promoter
    747..803     +  CDS            GmR (fragment): gentamycin acetyltransferase; aacC1; confers resistance to gentamycin
    814..1601    +  CDS            SmR (fragment): aminoglycoside adenylyltransferase (Murphy, 1985); aadA; confers resistance to spectinomycin and streptomycin
   1753..1828    +  misc_RNA       gRNA scaffold: guide RNA scaffold for the Streptococcus pyogenes CRISPR/Cas9 system
   2020..2040    -  misc_feature   MCS (fragment): pUC18/19 multiple cloning site
   2115..2786    +  promoter       CaMV 35S promoter (enhanced): cauliflower mosaic virus 35S promoter with a duplicated enhancer region
   2817..2853    +  ncRNA          PK1-TEV CVMV: Accession: RF01102 - 5'-leader pseudoknot of TEV/CVMV
   3011..3030    +  CDS            2xFLAG (fragment): two tandem FLAG® epitope tags
   3086..7186    +  CDS            cas9: CAS9_STRP1 - Also known as csn1 From Streptococcus pyogenes serotype M1.
   7285..7537    +  terminator     NOS terminator: nopaline synthase terminator and poly(A) signal
   7653..8330    +  promoter       CaMV 35S promoter (enhanced): cauliflower mosaic virus 35S promoter with a duplicated enhancer region
   8398..9423    +  CDS            HygR: hygromycin B phosphotransferase confers resistance to hygromycin
   9463..9637    +  polyA_signal   CaMV poly(A) signal: cauliflower mosaic virus polyadenylation signal
   9787..9811    -  misc_feature   LB T-DNA repeat: left border repeat from nopaline C58 T-DNA
  10090..10117   -  terminator     rrnB T2 terminator: transcription terminator T2 from the E. coli rrnB gene
  10249..10292   +  terminator     rrnB T1 terminator: Escherichia coli rrnB; transcription terminator T1 from the E. coli rrnB gene
  10464..10899   -  rep_origin     pSa ori: origin of replication from bacterial plasmid pSa
  11014..11602   -  rep_origin     ori: high-copy-number ColE1/pMB1/pBR322/pUC origin of replication
  11692..12501   -  CDS            KanR: aminoglycoside phosphotransferase; aph(3')-Ia; confers resistance to kanamycin in bacteria or G418 (Geneticin®) in eukaryotes
>Addgene plasmid #50588 | pHSN401 | depositor full sequence | sequence record 75660 | pHSN401 sequence 12729 bps
GTTTACCCGCCAATATATCCTGTCAAACACTGATAGTTTAAACTGAAGGCGGGAAACGACAATCTGATCC
AAGCTCAAGCTAAGCTCACGTGACGGAATTAAGCTTCGACTTGCCTTCCGCACAATACATCATTTCTTCT
TAGCTTTTTTTCTTCTTCTTCGTTCATACAGTTTTTTTTTGTTTATCAGCTTACATTTTCTTGAACCGTA
GCTTTCGTTTTCTTCTTTTTAACTTTCCATTCGGAGTTTTTGTATCTTGTTTCATAGTTTGTCCCAGGAT
TAGAATGATTAGGCATCGAACCTTCAAGAATTTGATTGAATAAAACATCTTCATTCTTAAGATATGAAGA
TAATCTTCAAAAGGCCCCTGGGAATCTGAAAGAAGAGAAGCAGGCCCATTTATATGGGAAAGAACAATAG
TATTTCTTATATAGGCCCATTTAAGTTGAAAACAATCTTCAAAAGTCCCACATCGCTTAGATAAGAAAAC
GAAGCTGAGTTTATATACAGCTAGAGTCGAAGTAGTGATTGGGAGACCAACCCAGTGGACATAAGCCTGT
TCGGTTCGTAAGCTGTAATGCAAGTAGCGTATGCGCTCACGCAACTGGTCCAGAACCTTGACCGAACGCA
GCGGTGGTAACGGCGCAGTGGCGGTTTTCATGGCTTGTTATGACTGTTTTTTTGGGGTACAGTCTATGCC
TCGGGCATCCAAGCAGCAAGCGCGTTACGCCGTGGGTCGATGTTTGATGTTATGGAGCAGCAACGATGTT
ACGCAGCAGGGCAGTCGCCCTAAAACAAAGTTAAACATCATGGGGGAAGCGGTGATCGCCGAAGTATCGA
CTCAACTATCAGAGGTAGTTGGCGTCATCGAGCGCCATCTCGAACCGACGTTGCTGGCCGTACATTTGTA
CGGCTCCGCAGTGGATGGCGGCCTGAAGCCACACAGTGATATTGATTTGCTGGTTACGGTGACCGTAAGG
CTTGATGAAACAACGCGGCGAGCTTTGATCAACGACCTTTTGGAAACTTCGGCTTCCCCTGGAGAGAGCG
AGATTCTCCGCGCTGTAGAAGTCACCATTGTTGTGCACGACGACATCATTCCGTGGCGTTATCCAGCTAA
GCGCGAACTGCAATTTGGAGAATGGCAGCGCAATGACATTCTTGCAGGTATCTTCGAGCCAGCCACGATC
GACATTGATCTGGCTATCTTGCTGACAAAAGCAAGAGAACATAGCGTTGCCTTGGTAGGTCCAGCGGCGG
AGGAACTCTTTGATCCGGTTCCTGAACAGGATCTATTTGAGGCGCTAAATGAAACCTTAACGCTATGGAA
CTCGCCGCCCGACTGGGCTGGCGATGAGCGAAATGTAGTGCTTACGTTGTCCCGCATTTGGTACAGCGCA
GTAACCGGCAAAATCGCGCCGAAGGATGTCGCTGCCGACTGGGCAATGGAGCGCCTGCCGGCCCAGTATC
AGCCCGTCATACTTGAAGCTAGACAGGCTTATCTTGGACAAGAAGAAGATCGCTTGGCCTCGCGCGCAGA
TCAGTTGGAAGAATTTGTCCACTACGTGAAAGGCGAGATCACCAAGGTAGTCGGCAAATAATGTCTAGCT
AGAAATTCGTTCAAGCCGACGCCGCTTCGCGGCGCGGCTTAACTCAAGCGTTAGATGCACTAAGCACATA
ATTGCTCACAGCCAAACTATCAGGTCAAGTCTGCTTTTATTATTTTTAAGCGTGCATAATAAGCCGGTCT
CGGTTTTAGAGCTAGAAATAGCAAGTTAAAATAAGGCTAGTCCGTTATCAACTTGAAAAAGTGGCACCGA
GTCGGTGCTTTTTTTTGCAAAATTTTCCAGATCGATTTCTTCTTCCTCTGTTCTTCGGCGTTCAATTTCT
GGGGTTTTCTCTTCGTTTTCTGTAACTGAAACCTAAAATTTGACCTAAAAAAAATCTCAAATAATATGAT
TCAGTGGTTTTGTACTTTTCAGTTAGTTGAGTTTTGCAGTTCCGATGAGATAAACCAATAAGCTTGCATG
CCTGCAGGTCAACATGGTGGAGCACGACACACTTGTCTACTCCAAAAATATCAAAGATACAGTCTCAGAA
GACCAAAGGGCAATTGAGACTTTTCAACAAAGGGTAATATCCGGAAACCTCCTCGGATTCCATTGCCCAG
CTATCTGTCACTTTATTGTGAAGATAGTGGAAAAGGAAGGTGGCTCCTACAAATGCCATCATTGCGATAA
AGGAAAGGCCATCGTTGAAGATGCCTCTGCCGACAGTGGTCCCAAAGATGGACCCCCACCCACGAGGAGC
ATCGTGGAAAAAGAAGACGTTCCAACCACGTCTTCAAAGCAAGTGGATTGATGTGATAACATGGTGGAGC
ACGACACACTTGTCTACTCCAAAAATATCAAAGATACAGTCTCAGAAGACCAAAGGGCAATTGAGACTTT
TCAACAAAGGGTAATATCCGGAAACCTCCTCGGATTCCATTGCCCAGCTATCTGTCACTTTATTGTGAAG
ATAGTGGAAAAGGAAGGTGGCTCCTACAAATGCCATCATTGCGATAAAGGAAAGGCCATCGTTGAAGATG
CCTCTGCCGACAGTGGTCCCAAAGATGGACCCCCACCCACGAGGAGCATCGTGGAAAAAGAAGACGTTCC
AACCACGTCTTCAAAGCAAGTGGATTGATGTGATATCTCCACTGACGTAAGGGATGACGCACAATCCCAC
TATCCTTCGCAAGACCCTTCCTCTATATAAGGAAGTTCATTTCATTTGGAGAGGACCTCGACCTCAACAC
AACATATACAAAACAAACGAATCTCAAGCAATCAAGCATTCTACTTCTATTGCAGCAATTTAAATCATTT
CTTTTAAAGCAAAAGCAATTTTCTGAAAATTTTCACCATTTACGAACGATACTCGAGGGGGATCCCCAAT
ACTTGTATGGCCGCGGCCGCTCTAGATGGATTACAAGGACCACGACGGGGATTACAAGGACCACGACATT
GATTACAAGGATGATGATGACAAGATGGCTCCGAAGAAGAAGAGGAAGGTTGGCATCCACGGGGTGCCAG
CTGCTGACAAGAAGTACTCGATCGGCCTCGATATTGGGACTAACTCTGTTGGCTGGGCCGTGATCACCGA
CGAGTACAAGGTGCCCTCAAAGAAGTTCAAGGTCCTGGGCAACACCGATCGGCATTCCATCAAGAAGAAT
CTCATTGGCGCTCTCCTGTTCGACAGCGGCGAGACGGCTGAGGCTACGCGGCTCAAGCGCACCGCCCGCA
GGCGGTACACGCGCAGGAAGAATCGCATCTGCTACCTGCAGGAGATTTTCTCCAACGAGATGGCGAAGGT
TGACGATTCTTTCTTCCACAGGCTGGAGGAGTCATTCCTCGTGGAGGAGGATAAGAAGCACGAGCGGCAT
CCAATCTTCGGCAACATTGTCGACGAGGTTGCCTACCACGAGAAGTACCCTACGATCTACCATCTGCGGA
AGAAGCTCGTGGACTCCACAGATAAGGCGGACCTCCGCCTGATCTACCTCGCTCTGGCCCACATGATTAA
GTTCAGGGGCCATTTCCTGATCGAGGGGGATCTCAACCCGGACAATAGCGATGTTGACAAGCTGTTCATC
CAGCTCGTGCAGACGTACAACCAGCTCTTCGAGGAGAACCCCATTAATGCGTCAGGCGTCGACGCGAAGG
CTATCCTGTCCGCTAGGCTCTCGAAGTCTCGGCGCCTCGAGAACCTGATCGCCCAGCTGCCGGGCGAGAA
GAAGAACGGCCTGTTCGGGAATCTCATTGCGCTCAGCCTGGGGCTCACGCCCAACTTCAAGTCGAATTTC
GATCTCGCTGAGGACGCCAAGCTGCAGCTCTCCAAGGACACATACGACGATGACCTGGATAACCTCCTGG
CCCAGATCGGCGATCAGTACGCGGACCTGTTCCTCGCTGCCAAGAATCTGTCGGACGCCATCCTCCTGTC
TGATATTCTCAGGGTGAACACCGAGATTACGAAGGCTCCGCTCTCAGCCTCCATGATCAAGCGCTACGAC
GAGCACCATCAGGATCTGACCCTCCTGAAGGCGCTGGTCAGGCAGCAGCTCCCCGAGAAGTACAAGGAGA
TCTTCTTCGATCAGTCGAAGAACGGCTACGCTGGGTACATTGACGGCGGGGCCTCTCAGGAGGAGTTCTA
CAAGTTCATCAAGCCGATTCTGGAGAAGATGGACGGCACGGAGGAGCTGCTGGTGAAGCTCAATCGCGAG
GACCTCCTGAGGAAGCAGCGGACATTCGATAACGGCAGCATCCCACACCAGATTCATCTCGGGGAGCTGC
ACGCTATCCTGAGGAGGCAGGAGGACTTCTACCCTTTCCTCAAGGATAACCGCGAGAAGATCGAGAAGAT
TCTGACTTTCAGGATCCCGTACTACGTCGGCCCACTCGCTAGGGGCAACTCCCGCTTCGCTTGGATGACC
CGCAAGTCAGAGGAGACGATCACGCCGTGGAACTTCGAGGAGGTGGTCGACAAGGGCGCTAGCGCTCAGT
CGTTCATCGAGAGGATGACGAATTTCGACAAGAACCTGCCAAATGAGAAGGTGCTCCCTAAGCACTCGCT
CCTGTACGAGTACTTCACAGTCTACAACGAGCTGACTAAGGTGAAGTATGTGACCGAGGGCATGAGGAAG
CCGGCTTTCCTGTCTGGGGAGCAGAAGAAGGCCATCGTGGACCTCCTGTTCAAGACCAACCGGAAGGTCA
CGGTTAAGCAGCTCAAGGAGGACTACTTCAAGAAGATTGAGTGCTTCGATTCGGTCGAGATCTCTGGCGT
TGAGGACCGCTTCAACGCCTCCCTGGGGACCTACCACGATCTCCTGAAGATCATTAAGGATAAGGACTTC
CTGGACAACGAGGAGAATGAGGATATCCTCGAGGACATTGTGCTGACACTCACTCTGTTCGAGGACCGGG
AGATGATCGAGGAGCGCCTGAAGACTTACGCCCATCTCTTCGATGACAAGGTCATGAAGCAGCTCAAGAG
GAGGAGGTACACCGGCTGGGGGAGGCTGAGCAGGAAGCTCATCAACGGCATTCGGGACAAGCAGTCCGGG
AAGACGATCCTCGACTTCCTGAAGAGCGATGGCTTCGCGAACCGCAATTTCATGCAGCTGATTCACGATG
ACAGCCTCACATTCAAGGAGGATATCCAGAAGGCTCAGGTGAGCGGCCAGGGGGACTCGCTGCACGAGCA
TATCGCGAACCTCGCTGGCTCGCCAGCTATCAAGAAGGGGATTCTGCAGACCGTGAAGGTTGTGGACGAG
CTGGTGAAGGTCATGGGCAGGCACAAGCCTGAGAACATCGTCATTGAGATGGCCCGGGAGAATCAGACCA
CGCAGAAGGGCCAGAAGAACTCACGCGAGAGGATGAAGAGGATCGAGGAGGGCATTAAGGAGCTGGGGTC
CCAGATCCTCAAGGAGCACCCGGTGGAGAACACGCAGCTGCAGAATGAGAAGCTCTACCTGTACTACCTC
CAGAATGGCCGCGATATGTATGTGGACCAGGAGCTGGATATTAACAGGCTCAGCGATTACGACGTCGATC
ATATCGTTCCACAGTCATTCCTGAAGGATGACTCCATTGACAACAAGGTCCTCACCAGGTCGGACAAGAA
CCGGGGCAAGTCTGATAATGTTCCTTCAGAGGAGGTCGTTAAGAAGATGAAGAACTACTGGCGCCAGCTC
CTGAATGCCAAGCTGATCACGCAGCGGAAGTTCGATAACCTCACAAAGGCTGAGAGGGGCGGGCTCTCTG
AGCTGGACAAGGCGGGCTTCATCAAGAGGCAGCTGGTCGAGACACGGCAGATCACTAAGCACGTTGCGCA
GATTCTCGACTCACGGATGAACACTAAGTACGATGAGAATGACAAGCTGATCCGCGAGGTGAAGGTCATC
ACCCTGAAGTCAAAGCTCGTCTCCGACTTCAGGAAGGATTTCCAGTTCTACAAGGTTCGGGAGATCAACA
ATTACCACCATGCCCATGACGCGTACCTGAACGCGGTGGTCGGCACAGCTCTGATCAAGAAGTACCCAAA
GCTCGAGAGCGAGTTCGTGTACGGGGACTACAAGGTTTACGATGTGAGGAAGATGATCGCCAAGTCGGAG
CAGGAGATTGGCAAGGCTACCGCCAAGTACTTCTTCTACTCTAACATTATGAATTTCTTCAAGACAGAGA
TCACTCTGGCCAATGGCGAGATCCGGAAGCGCCCCCTCATCGAGACGAACGGCGAGACGGGGGAGATCGT
GTGGGACAAGGGCAGGGATTTCGCGACCGTCAGGAAGGTTCTCTCCATGCCACAAGTGAATATCGTCAAG
AAGACAGAGGTCCAGACTGGCGGGTTCTCTAAGGAGTCAATTCTGCCTAAGCGGAACAGCGACAAGCTCA
TCGCCCGCAAGAAGGACTGGGATCCGAAGAAGTACGGCGGGTTCGACAGCCCCACTGTGGCCTACTCGGT
CCTGGTTGTGGCGAAGGTTGAGAAGGGCAAGTCCAAGAAGCTCAAGAGCGTGAAGGAGCTGCTGGGGATC
ACGATTATGGAGCGCTCCAGCTTCGAGAAGAACCCGATCGATTTCCTGGAGGCGAAGGGCTACAAGGAGG
TGAAGAAGGACCTGATCATTAAGCTCCCCAAGTACTCACTCTTCGAGCTGGAGAACGGCAGGAAGCGGAT
GCTGGCTTCCGCTGGCGAGCTGCAGAAGGGGAACGAGCTGGCTCTGCCGTCCAAGTATGTGAACTTCCTC
TACCTGGCCTCCCACTACGAGAAGCTCAAGGGCAGCCCCGAGGACAACGAGCAGAAGCAGCTGTTCGTCG
AGCAGCACAAGCATTACCTCGACGAGATCATTGAGCAGATTTCCGAGTTCTCCAAGCGCGTGATCCTGGC
CGACGCGAATCTGGATAAGGTCCTCTCCGCGTACAACAAGCACCGCGACAAGCCAATCAGGGAGCAGGCT
GAGAATATCATTCATCTCTTCACCCTGACGAACCTCGGCGCCCCTGCTGCTTTCAAGTACTTCGACACAA
CTATCGATCGCAAGAGGTACACAAGCACTAAGGAGGTCCTGGACGCGACCCTCATCCACCAGTCGATTAC
CGGCCTCTACGAGACGCGCATCGACCTGTCTCAGCTCGGGGGCGACAAGCGGCCAGCGGCGACGAAGAAG
GCGGGGCAGGCGAAGAAGAAGAAGTGAGCTCAGGCCTCCATACAAGTATTGGGGATCCACTAGCGAATTT
CCCCGATCGTTCAAACATTTGGCAATAAAGTTTCTTAAGATTGAATCCTGTTGCCGGTCTTGCGATGATT
ATCATATAATTTCTGTTGAATTACGTTAAGCATGTAATAATTAACATGTAATGCATGACGTTATTTATGA
GATGGGTTTTTATGATTAGAGTCCCGCAATTATACATTTAATACGCGATAGAAAACAAAATATAGCGCGC
AAACTAGGATAAATTATCGCGCGCGGTGTCATCTATGTTACTAGATCGGAATTCGAGGCGGTTTGCGTAT
TGGCTAGAGCAGCTTGCCAACATGGTGGAGCACGACACTCTCGTCTACTCCAAGAATATCAAAGATACAG
TCTCAGAAGACCAAAGGGCTATTGAGACTTTTCAACAAAGGGTAATATCGGGAAACCTCCTCGGATTCCA
TTGCCCAGCTATCTGTCACTTCATCAAAAGGACAGTAGAAAAGGAAGGTGGCACCTACAAATGCCATCAT
TGCGATAAAGGAAAGGCTATCGTTCAAGATGCCTCTGCCGACAGTGGTCCCAAAGATGGACCCCCACCCA
CGAGGAGCATCGTGGAAAAAGAAGACGTTCCAACCACGTCTTCAAAGCAAGTGGATTGATGTGATAACAT
GGTGGAGCACGACACTCTCGTCTACTCCAAGAATATCAAAGATACAGTCTCAGAAGACCAAAGGGCTATT
GAGACTTTTCAACAAAGGGTAATATCGGGAAACCTCCTCGGATTCCATTGCCCAGCTATCTGTCACTTCA
TCAAAAGGACAGTAGAAAAGGAAGGTGGCACCTACAAATGCCATCATTGCGATAAAGGAAAGGCTATCGT
TCAAGATGCCTCTGCCGACAGTGGTCCCAAAGATGGACCCCCACCCACGAGGAGCATCGTGGAAAAAGAA
GACGTTCCAACCACGTCTTCAAAGCAAGTGGATTGATGTGATATCTCCACTGACGTAAGGGATGACGCAC
AATCCCACTATCCTTCGCAAGACCTTCCTCTATATAAGGAAGTTCATTTCATTTGGAGAGGACACGCTGA
AATCACCAGTCTCTCTCTACAAATCTATCTCTCTCGAGCTTTCGCAGATCCCGGGGGGCAATGAGATATG
AAAAAGCCTGAACTCACCGCGACGTCTGTCGAGAAGTTTCTGATCGAAAAGTTCGACAGCGTCTCCGACC
TGATGCAGCTCTCGGAGGGCGAAGAATCTCGTGCTTTCAGCTTCGATGTAGGAGGGCGTGGATATGTCCT
GCGGGTAAATAGCTGCGCCGATGGTTTCTACAAAGATCGTTATGTTTATCGGCACTTTGCATCGGCCGCG
CTCCCGATTCCGGAAGTGCTTGACATTGGGGAGTTTAGCGAGAGCCTGACCTATTGCATCTCCCGCCGTG
CACAGGGTGTCACGTTGCAAGACCTGCCTGAAACCGAACTGCCCGCTGTTCTACAACCGGTCGCGGAGGC
TATGGATGCGATCGCTGCGGCCGATCTTAGCCAGACGAGCGGGTTCGGCCCATTCGGACCGCAAGGAATC
GGTCAATACACTACATGGCGTGATTTCATATGCGCGATTGCTGATCCCCATGTGTATCACTGGCAAACTG
TGATGGACGACACCGTCAGTGCGTCCGTCGCGCAGGCTCTCGATGAGCTGATGCTTTGGGCCGAGGACTG
CCCCGAAGTCCGGCACCTCGTGCACGCGGATTTCGGCTCCAACAATGTCCTGACGGACAATGGCCGCATA
ACAGCGGTCATTGACTGGAGCGAGGCGATGTTCGGGGATTCCCAATACGAGGTCGCCAACATCTTCTTCT
GGAGGCCGTGGTTGGCTTGTATGGAGCAGCAGACGCGCTACTTCGAGCGGAGGCATCCGGAGCTTGCAGG
ATCGCCACGACTCCGGGCGTATATGCTCCGCATTGGTCTTGACCAACTCTATCAGAGCTTGGTTGACGGC
AATTTCGATGATGCAGCTTGGGCGCAGGGTCGATGCGACGCAATCGTCCGATCCGGAGCCGGGACTGTCG
GGCGTACACAAATCGCCCGCAGAAGCGCGGCCGTCTGGACCGATGGCTGTGTAGAAGTACTCGCCGATAG
TGGAAACCGACGCCCCAGCACTCGTCCGAGGGCAAAGAAATAGAGTAGATGCCGACCGGATCTGTCGATC
GACAAGCTCGAGTTTCTCCATAATAATGTGTGAGTAGTTCCCAGATAAGGGAATTAGGGTTCCTATAGGG
TTTCGCTCATGTGTTGAGCATATAAGAAACCCTTAGTATGTATTTGTATTTGTAAAATACTTCTATCAAT
AAAATTTCTAATTCCTAAAACCAAAATCCAGTACTAAAATCCAGATCCCCCGAATTAATTCGGCGTTAAT
TCAGTACATTAAAAACGTCCGCAATGTGTTATTAAGTTGTCACTAGTCAGGTTAACTCAATTCGGCGTTA
ATTCAGTACATTAAAAACGTCCGCAATGTGTTATTAAGTTGTCTAAGCGTCAATTTGTTTACACCACAAT
ATATCCTGCCACCAGCCAGCCAACAGCTCCCCGACCGGCAGCTCGGCACAAAATCACCACTCGATACAGG
CAGCCCATCAGTCCGGGACGGCGTCAGCGGGAGAGCCGTTGTAAGGCGGCAGACTTTGCTCATGTTACCG
ATGCTATTCGGAAGAACGGCAACTAAGCTGCCGGGTTTGAAACACGGATGATCTCGCGGAGGGTAGCATG
TTGATTGTAACGATGACAGAGCGTTGCTGCCTGTGATCACTTAAGTAACTAACTAACAGGAAGAGTTTGT
AGAAACGCAAAAAGGCCATCCGTCAGGATGGCCTTCTGCTTAGTTTGATGCCTGGCAGTTTATGGCGGGC
GTCCTGCCCGCCACCCTCCGGGCCGTTGCTTCACAACGTTCAAATCCGCTCCCGGCGGATTTGTCCTACT
CAGGAGAGCGTTCACCGACAAACAACAGATAAAACGAAAGGCCCAGTCTTCCGACTGAGCCTTTCGTTTT
ATTTGATGCCTGGCAGTTCCCTACTCTCGCTTAGTAGTTAGACGTCCCCGAGATCCATGCTAGACCATGA
ATCCAGAAGCCCGAGAGGTTGCCGCCTTTCGGGCTTTTTCTTTTTCAAAAAAAAAAATTTATAAAACGAT
CTGTTGCGGCCGGCCGCCGGGTTGTGGGCAAAGGCGCTCGACGGTGGGCAACCGCTTGCGGTTGTCCACG
GGCGGAGCCGGTGCGCGTAGCGCATTGTCCACAAGCCAAGGGCGACCAATAATTGATATATATATTCATA
ATTGAAAAGCTAATTGAACATACTACTTGCTGTAACTACTTGCCGGAGCGAGGGGTGTTTGCAAGCTGTT
GATCTGAAAGGGCTATTAGCGTTCTCACGTGCCTTTTTGATTAGCGATTTCACGTGACCTTATTAGCGAT
TTCACGTACTCCGATTAGCGATTTCACGTACCCTGATTAGCGATTTCACGTGGATAGTTTTTGGAGCGGG
CCGGAAAGCCCCGTGAATCAAGGCTTTGCGGGGCATTAGCGGTTTCACGTGGATAACTACCCTCTATCCA
CAGGCTTCCGGGGATAAAAAAGCCCGCTCGACGGCGGGCTGTTGGATGGGGATCTAGCGGTAATACGGTT
ATCCACAGAATCAGGGGATAACGCAGGAAAGAACATGTGAGCAAAAGGCCAGCAAAAGGCCAGGAACCGT
AAAAAGGCCGCGTTGCTGGCGTTTTTCCATAGGCTCCGCCCCCCTGACGAGCATCACAAAAATCGACGCT
CAAGTCAGAGGTGGCGAAACCCGACAGGACTATAAAGATACCAGGCGTTTCCCCCTGGAAGCTCCCTCGT
GCGCTCTCCTGTTCCGACCCTGCCGCTTACCGGATACCTGTCCGCCTTTCTCCCTTCGGGAAGCGTGGCG
CTTTCTCATAGCTCACGCTGTAGGTATCTCAGTTCGGTGTAGGTCGTTCGCTCCAAGCTGGGCTGTGTGC
ACGAACCCCCCGTTCAGCCCGACCGCTGCGCCTTATCCGGTAACTATCGTCTTGAGTCCAACCCGGTAAG
ACACGACTTATCGCCACTGGCAGCAGCCACTGGTAACAGGATTAGCAGAGCGAGGTATGTAGGCGGTGCT
ACAGAGTTCTTGAAGTGGTGGCCTAACTACGGCTACACTAGAAGAACAGTATTTGGTATCTGCGCTCTGC
TGAAGCCAGTTACCTTCGGAAAAAGAGTTGGTAGCTCTTGATCCGGCAAACAAACCACCGCTGGTAGCGG
TGGTTTTTTTGTTTGCAAGCAGCAGATTACGCGCAGAAAAAAAGGATCTCAAGAAGATCCTTTGATCTTT
TCTACCGGGTCTGACGCTCAGTGGAACGGGGCCCAATCTGAATAATGTTACAACCAATTAACCAATTCTG
ATTAGAAAAACTCATCGAGCATCAAATGAAACTGCAATTTATTCATATCAGGATTATCAATACCATATTT
TTGAAAAAGCCGTTTCTGTAATGAAGGAGAAAACTCACCGAGGCAGTTCCATAGGATGGCAAGATCCTGG
TATCGGTCTGCGATTCCGACTCGTCCAACATCAATACAACCTATTAATTTCCCCTCGTCAAAAATAAGGT
TATCAAGTGAGAAATCACCATGAGTGACGACTGAATCCGGTGAGAATGGCAAAAGTTTATGCATTTCTTT
CCAGACTTGTTCAACAGGCCAGCCATTACGCTCGTCATCAAAATCACTCGCATCAACCAAACCGTTATTC
ATTCGTGATTGCGCCTGAGCGAGACGAAATACGCGATCGCTGTTAAAAGGACAATTACAAACAGGAATCG
AATGCAACCGGCGCAGGGACACTGCCAGCGCATCAACAATATTTTCACCTGAATCAGGATATTCTTCTAA
TACCTGGAATGCTGTTTTTCCGGGGATCGCAGTGGTGAGTAACCATGCATCATCAGGAGTACGGATAAAA
TGCTTGATGGTCGGAAGAGGCATAAATTCCGTCAGCCAGTTTAGTCTGACCATCTCATCTGTAACATCAT
TGGCAACGCTACCTTTGCCATGTTTCAGAAACAACTCTGGCGCATCGGGCTTCCCATACAAGCGATAGAT
TGTCGCACCTGATTGCCCGACATTATCGCGAGCCCATTTATACCCATATAAATCAGCATCCATGTTGGAA
TTTAATCGCGGCCTCGACGTTTCCCGTTGAATATGGCTCATAACACCCCTTGTATTACTGTTTATGTAAG
CAGACAGTTTTATTGTTCATGATGATATATTTTTATCTTGTGCAATGTAACATCAGAGATTTTGAGACAC
GGGCCAGAGCTGCAGTTTGATCCCGAGGGGAACCCTGTGGTTGACATGCACATACAAATGGACGAACGGA
TAAACCTTTTCACGCCCTTTTAAATATCCGTTATTCTAATAAACGCTCTTTTCTCTTAG
