>Addgene plasmid #50588 | pHSN401 | addgene partial sequence | sequence record 78430 | hSpCas9-R1 5'-CGCTCGTGCTTCTTATCCTC-3'
ATTCTTCCTGCGCGTGTACCGCCTGCGGGCGGTGCGCTTGAGCCGCGTAGCCTCAGCCGTCTCGCCGCTG
TCGAACAGGAGAGCGCCAATGAGATTCTTCTTGATGGAATGCCGATCGGTGTTGCCCAGGACCTTGAACT
TCTTTGAGGGCACCTTGTACTCGTCGGTGATCACGGCCCAGCCAACAGAGTTAGTCCCAATATCGAGGCC
GATCGAGTACTTCTTGTCAGCAGCTGGCACCCCGTGGATGCCAACCTTCCTCTTCTTCTTCGGAGCCATC
TTGTCATCATCATCCTTGTAATCAATGTCGTGGTCCTTGTAATCCCCGTCGTGGTCCTTGTAATCCATCT
AGAGCGGCCGCGGCCATACAAGTATTGGGGATCCCCCTCGAGTATCGTTCGTAAATGGTGAAAATTTTCA
GAAAATTGCTTTTGCTTTAAAAGAAATGATTTAAATTGCTGCAATAGAAGTAGAATGCTTGATTGCTTGA
GATTCGTTTGTTTTGTATATGTTGTGTTGAGGTCGAGGTCCTCTCCAAATGAAATGAACTTCCTTATATA
GAGGAAGGGTCTTGCGAAGGATAGTGGGATTGTGCGTCATCCCTTACGTCAGTGGAGATATCACATCAAT
CCACTTGCTTTGAAGACGTGGTTGGAACGTCTTCTTTTTCCACGATGCTCCTC
