>Addgene plasmid #50588 | pHSN401 | addgene partial sequence | sequence record 78431 | RB-F1 5'-ggataaaccttttcacgccc-3'
CGCTCTTTTCTCTTAGGTTTACCCGCCAATATATCCTGTCAAACACTGATAGTTTAAACTGAAGGCGGGA
AACGACAATCTGATCCAAGCTCAAGCTAAGCTCACGTGACGGAATTAAGCTTCGACTTGCCTTCCGCACA
ATACATCATTTCTTCTTAGCTTTTTTTCTTCTTCTTCGTTCATACAGTTTTTTTTTGTTTATCAGCTTAC
ATTTTCTTGAACCGTAGCTTTCGTTTTCTTCTTTTTAACTTTCCATTCGGAGTTTTTGTATCTTGTTTCA
TAGTTTGTCCCAGGATTAGAATGATTAGGCATCGAACCTTCAAGAATTTGATTGAATAAAACATCTTCAT
TCTTAAGATATGAAGATAATCTTCAAAAGGCCCCTGGGAATCTGAAAGAAGAGAAGCAGGCCCATTTATA
TGGGAAAGAACAATAGTATTTCTTATATAGGCCCATTTAAGTTGAAAACAATCTTCAAAAGTCCCACATC
GCTTAGATAAGAAAACGAAGCTGAGTTTATATACAGCTAGAGTCGAAGTAGTGATTGGGAGACCAACCCA
GTGGACATAAGCCTGTTCGGTTCGTAAGCTGTAATGCAAGTAGCGTATGCGCTCACGCAACTGGTCCAGA
ACCTTGACCGAACGCAGCGGTGGTAACGGCGCAGTGGCGGTTTTCATGGCTTGTTATGACTGTTTTTTTG
GGGTACAGTCTATGCCTCGGGCATCCAAGCAGCAAGCGCGTTACGCCGTGGGTCGATGTTTGATGTTATG
GAGCAGCAACGATGTTACGCAGCAGGGCAGTCGCCCTAAAACAAAGTTAAACATCATGGGGGAAGCGGTG
ATCGCCGAAGTATCGACTCAACTATCAGAGGTAGTTGGCGTCATCGAGCGCCATCTCGAACCGACGTTGC
TGGCCGTACATTTGTACGGCTCCGCAGTGGATGGCGGCCTGAAGCCACACAGTGATATTGATTTGCTGGT
TAC
