>Addgene plasmid #50588 | pHSN401 | addgene partial sequence | sequence record 78794 | NOSterm-R (new)
ACTTGTATGGAGGCCTGAGCTCACTTCTTCTTCTTCGCCTGCCCCGCCTTCTTCGTCGCCGCTGGCCGCT
TGTCGCCCCCGAGCTGAGACAGGTCGATGCGCGTCTCGTAGAGGCCGGTAATCGACTGGTGGATGAGGGT
CGCGTCCAGGACCTCCTTAGTGCTTGTGTACCTCTTGCGATCGATAGTTGTGTCGAAGTACTTGAAAGCA
GCAGGGGCGCCGAGGTTCGTCAGGGTGAAGAGATGAATGATATTCTCAGCCTGCTCCCTGATTGGCTTGT
CGCGGTGCTTGTTGTACGCGGAGAGGACCTTATCCAGATTCGCGTCGGCCAGGATCACGCGCTTGGAGAA
CTCGGAAATCTGCTCAATGATCTCGTCGAGGTAATGCTTGTGCTGCTCGACGAACAGCTGCTTCTGCTCG
TTGTCCTCGGGGCTGCCCTTGAGCTTCTCGTAGTGGGAGGCCAGGTAGAGGAAGTTCACATACTTGGACG
GCAGAGCCAGCTCGTTCCCCTTCTGCAGCTCGCCAGCGGAAGCCAGCATCCGCTTCCTGCCGTTCTCCAG
CTCGAAGAGTGAGTACTTGGGGAGCTTAATGATCAGGTCCTTCTTCACCTCCTTGTAGCCCTTCGCCTCC
AGGAAATCGATCGGGTTCTTCTCGAAGCTGGAGCGCTCCATAATCGTGATCCCCAGCAGCTCCTTCACGC
TCTTGAGCTTCTTGGACTTGCCCTTCTCAACCTTCGCCACAACCAGGACCGAGTAGGCCACAGTGGGGCT
GTCGAACCCGCCGTACTTCTTCGGATCCCAGTCCTTCTTGCGGGCGATGAGCTTGTCGCTGTTCCGCTTA
GGCAGAATTGACTCCTTAGAGAACCCGCCAGTCTGGACCTCTGTCTTCTTGACGATATTCACTTGTGGCA
TGGAGAGAACCTTCCTGACGGTCGCGAAATCCCTGCCCTTGTCCCACACGATCTCCCC
